>Addgene plasmid #225357 | LIG4 HAL-T2A-GFP-SV40pA-HAR | addgene full sequence | sequence record 447849 | Addgene NGS Result
ACAGTTATTAAATGTAGAGGTTGAAAAGATACATCATTTAGAGCATTGATCTTTTTTTTAGTAAACATTA
ATAAACATTTATTATGATCTCAGTGATCTTTGTAAGATCTTTACATTAAATATTTAGTTGAATCTTATCT
TTTACTTAAAGTTATTCTCTTTTTGCTTTACTAGTTAAACGAGAAGATTCATCACCGCTTTGATGGCTGC
CTCACAAACTTCACAAACTGTTGCATCTCACGTTCCTTTTGCAGATTTGTGTTCAACTTTAGAACGAATA
CAGAAAAGTAAAGGACGTGCAGAAAAAATCAGACACTTCAGGGAATTTTTAGATTCTTGGAGAAAATTTC
ATGATGCTCTTCATAAGAACCACAAAGATGTCACAGACTCTTTTTATCCAGCAATGAGACTAATTCTTCC
TCAGCTAGAAAGAGAGAGAATGGCCTATGGAATTAAAGAAACTATGCTTGCTAAGCTTTATATTGAGTTG
CTTAATTTACCTAGAGATGGAAAAGATGCCCTCAAACTTTTAAACTACAGAACACCCACTGGAACTCATG
GAGATGCTGGAGACTTTGCAATGATTGCATATTTTGTGTTGAAGCCAAGATGTTTACAGAAAGGAAGTTT
AACCATACAGCAAGTAAACGACCTTTTAGACTCAATTGCCAGCAATAATTCTGCTAAAAGAAAAGACCTA
ATAAAAAAGAGCCTTCTTCAACTTATAACTCAGAGTTCAGCACTTGAGCAAAAGTGGCTTATACGGATGA
TCATAAAGGATTTAAAGCTTGGTGTTAGTCAGCAAACTATCTTTTCTGTTTTTCATAATGATGCTGCTGA
GTTGCATAATGTCACTACAGCCAAGCTTGAGGGCAGAGGAAGTCTTCTAACATGCGGTGACGTGGAGGAG
AATCCCGGCCCTGCTAGCGGTAGCGGCAGCGGTAGCAGCGGGGGCGAGGAGCTGTTCGCCGGCATCGTGC
CCGTGCTGATCGAGCTGGACGGCGACGTGCACGGCCACAAGTTCAGCGTGCGCGGCGAGGGCGAGGGCGA
CGCCGACTACGGCAAGCTGGAGATCAAGTTCATCTGCACCACCGGCAAGCTGCCCGTGCCCTGGCCCACC
CTGGTGACCACCCTCTGCTACGGCATCCAGTGCTTCGCCCGCTACCCCGAGCACATGAAGATGAACGACT
TCTTCAAGAGCGCCATGCCCGAGGGCTACATCCAGGAGCGCACCATCCAGTTCCAGGACGACGGCAAGTA
CAAGACCCGCGGCGAGGTGAAGTTCGAGGGCGACACCCTGGTGAACCGCATCGAGCTGAAGGGCAAGGAC
TTCAAGGAGGACGGCAACATCCTGGGCCACAAGCTGGAGTACAGCTTCAACAGCCACAACGTGTACATCC
GCCCCGACAAGGCCAACAACGGCCTGGAGGCTAACTTCAAGACCCGCCACAACATCGAGGGCGGCGGCGT
GCAGCTGGCCGACCACTACCAGACCAACGTGCCCCTGGGCGACGGCCCCGTGCTGATCCCCATCAACCAC
TACCTGAGCACTCAGACCAAGATCAGCAAGGACCGCAACGAGGCCCGCGACCACATGGTGCTCCTGGAGT
CCTTCAGCGCCTGCTGCCACACCCACGGCATGGACGAGCTGTACAGGTAACTCGAGGGATCCAGACATGA
TAAGATACATTGATGAGTTTGGACAAACCACAACTAGAATGCAGTGAAAAAAATGCTTTATTTGTGAAAT
TTGTGATGCTATTGCTTTATTTGTAACCATTATAAGCTGCAATAAACAAGTTAACAACAACAATTGCATT
CATTTTATGTTTCAGGTTCAGGGGGAGGTGTGGGAGGTTTTTTAAAGCAAGTAAAACCTCTACAAATGTG
GTATGGCTGATTATGATCAGTCGACATCTGGAAAAAGTCTGTAGGCAACTGCATGATCCTTCTGTAGGAC
TCAGTGATATTTCTATCACTTTATTTTCTGCATTTAAACCAATGCTAGCTGCTATTGCAGATATTGAGCA
CATTGAGAAGGATATGAAACATCAGAGTTTCTACATAGAAACCAAGCTAGATGGTGAACGTATGCAAATG
CACAAAGATGGAGATGTATATAAATACTTCTCTCGAAATGGATATAACTACACTGATCAGTTTGGTGCTT
CTCCTACTGAAGGTTCTCTTACCCCATTCATTCATAATGCATTCAAAGCAGATATACAAATCTGTATTCT
TGATGGTGAGATGATGGCCTATAATCCTAATACACAAACTTTCATGCAAAAGGGAACTAAGTTTGATATT
AAAAGAATGGTAGAGGATTCTGATCTGCAAACTTGTTATTGTGTTTTTGATGTATTGATGGTTAATAATA
AAAAGCTAGGGCATGAGACTCTGAGAAAGAGGTATGAGATTCTTAGTAGTATTTTTACACCAATTCCAGG
TAGAATAGAAATAGTGCAGAAAACACAAGCTCATACTAAGAATGAAGTAATTGATGCATTGAATGAAGCA
ATAGATAAAAGAGAAGAGGGAATTATGGTAAAACAACCTCTATCCATCTACAAGCCAGACAAAAGAGGTG
AAGGGTGGTTAAAAATTAAACCAGAGTATGTCAGTGGACTAATGGATGAATTGGACATTTTAATTGTTGG
AGGATATTGGGGTAAAGGATCACGGGGTGGAATGATGTCTCATTTTCTGTGTGCAGTAGCAGAGAAGCCC
CCTCCTGGTGAGAAGCCATCTGTGTTTCATACTCTCTCTCGTGTTGGGTCTGGCTGCACCATGAAAGAAC
TGTATGATCTGGGTTTGAAATTGGCCAAGTATTGGAAGCCTTTTCATAGAAAAGCTCCACCAAGCAGCAT
TTTATGTGGAACAGAGAAGCCAGAAGTATACATTGAACCTTGTAAAGGCTAGGTGGAGGCTCAGTGATGA
TAAGTCTGCGATGGTGGATGCATGTGTCATGGTCATAGCTGTTTCCTGTGTGAAATTGTTATCCGCTCAG
AGGGCACAATCCTATTCCGCGCTATCCGACAATCTCCAAGACATTAGGTGGAGTTCAGTTCGGCGTATGG
CATATGTCGCTGGAAAGAACATGTGAGCAAAAGGCCAGCAAAAGGCCAGGAACCGTAAAAAGGCCGCGTT
GCTGGCGTTTTTCCATAGGCTCCGCCCCCCTGACGAGCATCACAAAAATCGACGCTCAAGTCAGAGGTGG
CGAAACCCGACAGGACTATAAAGATACCAGGCGTTTCCCCCTGGAAGCTCCCTCGTGCGCTCTCCTGTTC
CGACCCTGCCGCTTACCGGATACCTGTCCGCCTTTCTCCCTTCGGGAAGCGTGGCGCTTTCTCATAGCTC
ACGCTGTAGGTATCTCAGTTCGGTGTAGGTCGTTCGCTCCAAGCTGGGCTGTGTGCACGAACCCCCCGTT
CAGCCCGACCGCTGCGCCTTATCCGGTAACTATCGTCTTGAGTCCAACCCGGTAAGACACGACTTATCGC
CACTGGCAGCAGCCACTGGTAACAGGATTAGCAGAGCGAGGTATGTAGGCGGTGCTACAGAGTTCTTGAA
GTGGTGGCCTAACTACGGCTACACTAGAAGAACAGTATTTGGTATCTGCGCTCTGCTGAAGCCAGTTACC
TTCGGAAAAAGAGTTGGTAGCTCTTGATCCGGCAAACAAACCACCGCTGGTAGCGGTGGTTTTTTTGTTT
GCAAGCAGCAGATTACGCGCAGAAAAAAAGGATCTCAAGAAGATCCTTTGATCTTTTCTACGGGGTCTGA
CGCTCTATTCAACAAAGCCGCCGTCCCGTCAAGTCAGCGTAAATGGGTAGGGGGCTTCAAATCGTCCTCG
TGATACCAATTCGGAGCCTGCTTTTTTGTACAAACTTGTTGATAATGGCAATTCAAGGATCTTCACCTAG
ATCCTTTTAAATTAAAAATGAAGTTTTAAATCAATCTAAAGTATATATGAGTAAACTTGGTCTGACAGTT
ACCAATGCTTAATCAGTGAGGCACCTATCTCAGCGATCTGTCTATTTCGTTCATCCATAGTTGCCTGACT
CCCCGTCGTGTAGATAACTACGATACGGGAGGGCTTACCATCTGGCCCCAGTGCTGCAATGATACCGCGA
GAGCCACGCTCACCGGCTCCAGATTTATCAGCAATAAACCAGCCAGCCGGAAGGGCCGAGCGCAGAAGTG
GTCCTGCAACTTTATCCGCCTCCATCCAGTCTATTAATTGTTGCCGGGAAGCTAGAGTAAGTAGTTCGCC
AGTTAATAGTTTGCGCAACGTTGTTGCCATTGCTACAGGCATCGTGGTGTCACGCTCGTCGTTTGGTATG
GCTTCATTCAGCTCCGGTTCCCAACGATCAAGGCGAGTTACATGATCCCCCATGTTGTGCAAAAAAGCGG
TTAGCTCCTTCGGTCCTCCGATCGTTGTCAGAAGTAAGTTGGCCGCAGTGTTATCACTCATGGTTATGGC
AGCACTGCATAATTCTCTTACTGTCATGCCATCCGTAAGATGCTTTTCTGTGACTGGTGAGTACTCAACC
AAGTCATTCTGAGAATAGTGTATGCGGCGACCGAGTTGCTCTTGCCCGGCGTCAATACGGGATAATACCG
CGCCACATAGCAGAACTTTAAAAGTGCTCATCATTGGAAAACGTTCTTCGGGGCGAAAACTCTCAAGGAT
CTTACCGCTGTTGAGATCCAGTTCGATGTAACCCACTCGTGCACCCAACTGATCTTCAGCATCTTTTACT
TTCACCAGCGTTTCTGGGTGAGCAAAAACAGGAAGGCAAAATGCCGCAAAAAAGGGAATAAGGGCGACAC
GGAAATGTTGAATACTCATACTCTTCCTTTTTCAATATTATTGAAGCATTTATCAGGGTTATTGTCTCAT
GAGCGGATACATATTTGAATGTATTTAGAAAAATAAACAAATAGGGGTTCCGCGCACATTTCCCCGAAAA
GTGCCAGATACCTGAAACAAAACCCATCGTACGGCCAAGGAAGTCTCCAATAACTGTGATCCACCACAAG
CGCCAGGGTTTTCCCAGTCACGACGTTGTAAAACGACGGCCAGTCATGCATAATCCGCACGCATCTGGAA
TAAGGAAGTGCCATTCCGCCTGACCT
Features (pLannotate 1.2.2; 10 found; start..end, strand, type, name):
    203..859     +  CDS            LIG4 (fragment): DNLI4_HUMAN - Experimental evidence at protein level: Swiss-Prot protein existence level 1. Efficiently joins single-strand breaks in a double-stranded polydeoxynucleotide in an ATP-dependent reaction. Involved in DNA non- homologous end joining (NHEJ) required for double-strand break repair and V(D)J recombination. The LIG4-XRCC4 complex is responsible for the NHEJ ligation step, and XRCC4 enhances the joining activity of LIG4. Binding of the LIG4-XRCC4 complex to DNA ends is dependent on the assembly of the DNA-dependent protein kinase complex DNA-PK to these DNA ends. From Homo sapiens (Hum
    947..1660    +  CDS            TagGFP2: monomeric green fluorescent protein, also known as mTagGFP mammalian codon-optimized
   1668..1802    -  polyA_signal   SV40 poly(A) signal: SV40 polyadenylation signal
   1825..1909    -  CDS            large T antigen (fragment): large T antigen from SV40 (simian virus 40)
   1918..2913    +  CDS            LIG4 (fragment): DNLI4_HUMAN - Experimental evidence at protein level: Swiss-Prot protein existence level 1. Efficiently joins single-strand breaks in a double-stranded polydeoxynucleotide in an ATP-dependent reaction. Involved in DNA non- homologous end joining (NHEJ) required for double-strand break repair and V(D)J recombination. The LIG4-XRCC4 complex is responsible for the NHEJ ligation step, and XRCC4 enhances the joining activity of LIG4. Binding of the LIG4-XRCC4 complex to DNA ends is dependent on the assembly of the DNA-dependent protein kinase complex DNA-PK to these DNA ends. From Homo sapiens (Hum
   3160..3748    -  rep_origin     ori: high-copy-number ColE1/pMB1/pBR322/pUC origin of replication
   3865..3889    -  protein_bind   attB1: mutant version of attB; recombination site for the Gateway® BP reaction BP Clonase™
   3989..4849    -  CDS            AmpR: β-lactamase; bla; confers resistance to ampicillin, carbenicillin, and related antibiotics
   4850..4954    -  promoter       AmpR promoter: bla
   5041..5084    -  CDS            lacZα (fragment): LacZα fragment of β-galactosidase; lacZ fragment
