[The description below was written by a language model from this plasmid's Addgene catalogue record and pLannotate feature annotations shown in this document.]
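Description:
LIG4 HAL-T2A-GFP-SV40pA-HAR is a 5.1 kb homology-directed repair donor plasmid built on the synthetic pTwist Amp High Copy backbone and used in CRISPR-based editing of human cells. It is propagated in E. coli through a high-copy ColE1/pUC-type origin and selected with ampicillin via the β-lactamase gene and its native promoter. The remaining backbone annotations (a short attB1-like site and a lacZα fragment) are small vector remnants with no evident role in the design.

The roughly 2.9 kb synthesized insert consists of two segments of human LIG4 coding sequence, which serve as the left and right homology arms (HAL and HAR), flanking a promoterless reporter cassette. Between the arms lie a T2A self-cleaving peptide sequence (named in the record, though not separately annotated in the feature table), the monomeric green fluorescent protein TagGFP2, and an SV40 polyadenylation signal, alongside which a short SV40 large T antigen fragment is also annotated. No mammalian promoter is annotated, so GFP expression would be expected to depend on in-frame integration at the LIG4 locus, where the endogenous promoter drives transcription. T2A would then release GFP from the truncated upstream LIG4 peptide, and the poly(A) signal would end the transcript before the downstream LIG4 sequence.

This arrangement implements the SelectRepair knockout GFP approach. A targeted break in LIG4 is repaired from this template, disrupting production of DNA ligase 4, the non-homologous end joining ligase, without introducing a premature termination codon. Correctly edited cells become fluorescent and can be selected by their GFP signal. The nuclease and guide RNA are not encoded on this plasmid and must be supplied separately.
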