Addgene plasmid #225357: LIG4 HAL-T2A-GFP-SV40pA-HAR
Purpose: This plasmid serves as a template for homologous DNA recombination at the LIG4 gene to knock out the DNA ligase 4 protein using the SelectRepair knockout GFP approach.
Depositing lab: Sujatha Jagannathan. Depositing organization: University of Colorado Denver and Anschutz Medical Campus. Publication: SelectRepair Knockout: Efficient PTC-Free Gene Knockout Through Selectable Homology-Directed DNA Repair. Cortazar MA, Jagannathan S. Methods Mol Biol. 2025;2863:397-417. doi: 10.1007/978-1-0716-4176-7_23. PubMed 39535722.
Backbone
  Vector backbone: pTwist Amp High Copy
  Backbone manufacturer: Twist Bioscience
  Backbone size w/o insert (bp): 2221
  Total vector size (bp): 5136
  Vector type: CRISPR
  Selectable markers: GFP
Growth in bacteria
  Bacterial resistance: Ampicillin, 100 μg/mL
  Growth temperature: 37°C
  Growth strain: DH5alpha
  Copy number: High Copy
Gene/Insert
  Gene/Insert name: T2A-GFP-SV40pA
  Species: H. sapiens (human)
  Insert size (bp): 2915
  Cloning method: Other
  Sequencing primers: 5′ M13 fwd; 3′ M13 rev
Resource information
  A portion of this plasmid was derived from a plasmid made by: The insert was designed by the Jagannathan lab. The plasmid was synthesized and received from Twist Bioscience
Terms and licenses: Academic/Nonprofit Terms; Industry Terms: Not Available to Industry
How to cite: LIG4 HAL-T2A-GFP-SV40pA-HAR was a gift from Sujatha Jagannathan (Addgene plasmid # 225357 ; http://n2t.net/addgene:225357 ; RRID:Addgene_225357)
